Addgene plasmid #116051: PB-PGK-ZhcD-Cit-tevs-DHFR
Purpose: Reporter plasmid for measuring protease activity
Depositing lab: Michael Elowitz. Publication: Programmable protein circuits in living cells. Gao XJ, Chong LS, Kim MS, Elowitz MB. Science. 2018 Sep 21;361(6408):1252-1258. doi: 10.1126/science.aat5062. PubMed 30237357.
Backbone
  Vector backbone: PB-PGK
  Vector type: Mammalian Expression
Growth in bacteria
  Bacterial resistance: Ampicillin, 100 μg/mL
  Growth temperature: 37°C
  Growth strain: DH5alpha
  Copy number: High Copy
Gene/Insert
  Gene/Insert name: ZhcD-Cit-tevs-DHFR
  Species: Synthetic
  Cloning method: Gibson Cloning
Terms and licenses: Academic/Nonprofit Terms; Industry Terms: Not Available to Industry
How to cite: PB-PGK-ZhcD-Cit-tevs-DHFR was a gift from Michael Elowitz (Addgene plasmid # 116051 ; http://n2t.net/addgene:116051 ; RRID:Addgene_116051)
