[The description below was written by a language model from this plasmid's Addgene catalogue record and pLannotate feature annotations shown in this document.]
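Description:
PB-PGK-ZhcD-Cit-tevs-DHFR is a mammalian expression plasmid built on the PB-PGK backbone and described as a reporter for measuring protease activity. It is maintained in E. coli through a high-copy ColE1/pUC-type origin and an ampicillin resistance gene (β-lactamase with its own promoter). It also carries an f1 phage origin and remnants of a lacZα/lac promoter cloning region. The "PB" prefix suggests a piggyBac transposon backbone, but no transposon terminal repeats are annotated in the feature table, so the record does not confirm this. The short lambda phage portal-protein fragments flagged on either side of the mammalian cassettes appear to be stuffer or backbone sequence rather than functional parts.

The payload is a synthetic fusion gene driven by the mouse PGK promoter and terminated by the bGH polyadenylation signal. The annotated coding segments are the yellow fluorescent protein Citrine followed closely by E. coli dihydrofolate reductase (folA). The unannotated stretch upstream of Citrine presumably holds the "ZhcD" element of the insert name, whose identity the record does not explain. By the construct name, "tevs" probably denotes a TEV protease cleavage site between Citrine and DHFR. DHFR may serve as a degradation domain, so that cleavage would release Citrine and change its fluorescence, but this mechanism is inferred rather than recorded.

A second cassette places the Sh ble gene (bleomycin/phleomycin/Zeocin resistance) under tandem SV40 and EM7 promoters, allowing selection in both mammalian cells and bacteria. It is followed by a WPRE fragment and the SV40 poly(A) signal. The plasmid is suited to transient or stable expression of the reporter in mammalian cells for protease-based protein circuit work.
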