Features (pLannotate 1.2.2; 21 found; start..end, strand, type, name):
      1..105     -  promoter       AmpR promoter: bla
    158..586     -  rep_origin     f1 ori (sequence partly withheld): f1 bacteriophage origin of replication; arrow indicates direction of (+) strand synthesis
    591..746     -  CDS            lacZα (fragment): LacZα fragment of β-galactosidase; lacZ fragment
    748..867     +  CDS            B (fragment): PORTL_LAMBD - Experimental evidence at protein level: Swiss-Prot protein existence level 1. Forms the portal vertex of the capsid (PubMed:6228056, PubMed:6232391). This portal plays critical roles in head assembly, genome packaging, neck/tail attachment, and genome ejection (Probable). The portal protein multimerizes as a single ring-shaped homododecamer arranged around a central channel (PubMed:6232391). Binds to the terminase subunits to form the packaging machine (PubMed:7799432). From Escherichia phage lambda (Bacteriophage lambda).
   1414..1913    +  promoter       PGK promoter: mouse phosphoglycerate kinase 1 promoter
   2127..2840    +  CDS            Citrine: Citrine is a basic (constitutively fluorescent) yellow fluorescent protein published in 2001, derived from Aequorea victoria. It has moderate acid sensitivity.
   2889..3362    +  CDS            folA: DYR_ECOLI - Also known as tmrA. Experimental evidence at protein level: Swiss-Prot protein existence level 1. Key enzyme in folate metabolism. Catalyzes an essential reaction for de novo glycine and purine synthesis, and for DNA precursor synthesis. From Escherichia coli (strain K12).
   3398..3605    +  polyA_signal   bGH poly(A) signal: bovine growth hormone polyadenylation signal
   3643..3972    +  promoter       SV40 promoter: SV40 enhancer and early promoter
   4020..4067    +  promoter       EM7 promoter: synthetic bacterial promoter&nbsp
   4086..4460    +  CDS            BleoR: antibiotic-binding protein; Sh ble from Streptoalloteichus hindustanus; confers resistance to bleomycin, phleomycin, and Zeocin™
   4467..4573    +  misc_feature   WPRE (fragment): woodchuck hepatitis virus posttranscriptional regulatory element
   4582..4703    +  polyA_signal   SV40 poly(A) signal: SV40 polyadenylation signal
   4721..4813    +  ncRNA          G-CSF SLDE: Accession: RF00183 - G-CSF factor stem-loop destabilising element (SLDE)
   5510..5977    +  CDS            B (fragment): PORTL_LAMBD - Experimental evidence at protein level: Swiss-Prot protein existence level 1. Forms the portal vertex of the capsid (PubMed:6228056, PubMed:6232391). This portal plays critical roles in head assembly, genome packaging, neck/tail attachment, and genome ejection (Probable). The portal protein multimerizes as a single ring-shaped homododecamer arranged around a central channel (PubMed:6232391). Binds to the terminase subunits to form the packaging machine (PubMed:7799432). From Escherichia phage lambda (Bacteriophage lambda).
   6015..6031    -  protein_bind   lac operator: The lac repressor binds to the lac operator to inhibit transcription in E. coli. This inhibition can be relieved by adding lactose or isopropyl-β-D-thiogalactopyranoside (IPTG). lac repressor encoded by lacI
   6039..6069    -  promoter       lac promoter: promoter for the E. coli lac operon
   6084..6105    -  protein_bind   CAP binding site: CAP binding activates transcription in the presence of cAMP. E. coli catabolite activator protein
   6118..6210    -  CDS            lacI (fragment): lac repressor; lacI; The lac repressor binds to the lac operator to inhibit transcription in E. coli. This inhibition can be relieved by adding lactose or isopropyl-β-D-thiogalactopyranoside (IPTG).
   6393..6981    -  rep_origin     ori: high-copy-number ColE1/pMB1/pBR322/pUC origin of replication
   7152..8012    -  CDS            AmpR: β-lactamase; bla; confers resistance to ampicillin, carbenicillin, and related antibiotics
>Addgene plasmid #116051 | PB-PGK-ZhcD-Cit-tevs-DHFR | addgene full sequence | sequence record 225388 | Addgene NGS Result
ACTCTTCCTTTTTCAATATTATTGAAGCATTTATCAGGGTTATTGTCTCATGAGCGGATACATATTTGAA
TGTATTTAGAAAAATAAACAAATAGGGGTTCCGCGCACATTTCCCCGAAAAGTGCCACCTAAATTGTAAG
CGTTAATATTTTGTTAAAATTCGCGTTAAATTTTTGTTAAATCAGCTCATTTTTTAACCAATAGGCCGAA
ATCGGCAAAATCCCTTATAAATCAAAAGAATAGACCGAGATAGGGT
[37 nt withheld, positions 257-293]
AAAGAACGTGGACTCCAACGTCAAAGG
[49 nt withheld, positions 321-369]
T
[91 nt withheld, positions 371-461]
G
[124 nt withheld, positions 463-586]
CCCATTCGCCATTCAGGCTGCGCAACTGTTGGGAAGGGCGATCGGTGCGGGCCTCTTCGCTATTACGCCA
GCTGGCGAAAGGGGGATGTGCTGCAAGGCGATTAAGTTGGGTAACGCCAGGGTTTTCCCAGTCACGACGT
TGTAAAACGACGGCCAGTGAGCGCGCCTCGTTCATTCACGTTTTTGAACCCGTGGAGGACGGGCAGACTC
GCGGTGCAAATGTGTTTTACAGCGTGATGGAGCAGATGAAGATGCTCGACACGCTGCAGAACACGCAGCT
AGATTAACCCTAGAAAGATAATCATATTGTGACGTACGTTAAAGATAATCATGTGTAAAATTGACGCATG
TGTTTTATCGGTCTGTATATCGAGGTTTATTTATTAATTTGAATAGATATTAAGTTTTATTATATTTACA
CTTACATACTAATAATAAATTCAACAAACAATTTATTTATGTTTATTTATTTATTAAAAAAAACAAAAAC
TCAAAATTTCTTCTATAAAGTAACAAAACTTTTATGAGGGACAGCCCCCCCCCAAAGCCCCCAGGGATGT
AATTACGTCCCTCCCCCGCTAGGGGGCAGCAGCGAGCCGCCCGGGGCTCCGCTCCGGTCCGGCGCTCCCC
CCGCATCCCCGAGCCGGCAGCGTGCGGGGACAGCCCGGGCACGGGGAAGGTGGCACGGGATCGCTTTCCT
CTGAACGCTTCTCGCTGCTCTTTGAGCCTGCAGACACCTGGGGGGATACGGGGAAAAGGCCTCCACGGCC
ACTAGTAGGCGTTTTGCGCTGCTTCGCGATGTACGGGCCAGATATACGCGTTCTACCGGGTAGGGGAGGC
GCTTTTCCCAAGGCAGTCTGGAGCATGCGCTTTAGCAGCCCCGCTGGGCACTTGGCGCTACACAAGTGGC
CTCTGGCCTCGCACACATTCCACATCCACCGGTAGGCGCCAACCGGCTCCGTTCTTTGGTGGCCCCTTCG
CGCCACCTTCTACTCCTCCCCTAGTCAGGAAGTTCCCCCCCGCCCCGCAGCTCGCGTCGTGCAGGACGTG
ACAAATGGAAGTAGCACGTCTCATTAGTCTCGTGCAGATGGACAGCACCGCTGAGCAATGGAAGCGGGTA
GGCCTTTGGGGCAGCGGCCAATAGCAGCTTTGCTCCTTCGCTTTCTGGGCTCAGAGGCTGGGAAGGGGTG
GGTCCGGGGGCGGGCTCAGGGGCGGGCTCAGGGGCGGGGCGGGCGCCCGAAGGTCCTCCGGAGGCCCGGC
ATTCTGCACGCTTCAAAAGCGCACGTCTGCCGCGCTGTTCTCCTCTTCCTCATCTCCGGGCCTTTCGACC
TGCAGCCCAAGCTTCGCCACCATGGGATCCGAGCAACTCGAAAAGAAGCTGCAAGCGTTGGAGAAGAAGC
TCGCACAACTTGAATGGAAAAATCAGGCACTGGAAAAGAAACTGGCTCAAGGTGGCGGAGGTAGTGAGGA
TGTTGTTTGTTGCCACCACAAATCTGGAGCCTGGAAACTTCCGGTGAGTCTGGTAAAGGGTGGGGGTTCA
GTGAGCAAGGGCGAGGAGCTGTTCACCGGGGTGGTGCCCATCCTGGTCGAGCTGGACGGCGACGTAAACG
GCCACAAGTTCAGCGTGTCCGGCGAGGGCGAGGGCGATGCCACCTACGGCAAGCTGACCCTGAAGTTCAT
CTGCACCACCGGCAAGCTGCCCGTGCCCTGGCCCACCCTCGTGACCACCTTCGGCTACGGCCTGATGTGC
TTCGCCCGCTACCCCGACCACATGAAGCAGCACGACTTCTTCAAGTCCGCCATGCCCGAAGGCTACGTCC
AGGAGCGCACCATCTTCTTCAAGGACGACGGCAACTACAAGACCCGCGCCGAGGTGAAGTTCGAGGGCGA
CACCCTGGTGAACCGCATCGAGCTGAAGGGCATCGACTTCAAGGAGGACGGCAACATCCTGGGGCACAAG
CTGGAGTACAACTACAACAGCCACAACGTCTATATCATGGCCGACAAGCAGAAGAACGGCATCAAGGTGA
ACTTCAAGATCCGCCACAACATCGAGGACGGCAGCGTGCAGCTCGCCGACCACTACCAGCAGAACACCCC
CATCGGCGACGGCCCCGTGCTGCTGCCCGACAACCACTACCTGAGCTACCAGTCCGCCCTGAGCAAAGAC
CCCAACGAGAAGCGCGATCACATGGTCCTGCTGGAGTTCGTGACCGCCGCCGGGATCACTCTCGGCATGG
ACGAGCTGTACAAGGGTGGGTCCGGTCTCGAGAACTTGTACTTCCAGAGTGGGAGCGGATCGATATCACT
GATCGCTGCACTCGCGGTTGATTATGTAATAGGCATGGAAAACGCGATGCCCTGGAACCTGCCAGCAGAC
CTCGCATGGTTTAAGCGGAACACTCTGAATAAGCCAGTCATTATGGGCCGACATACGTGGGAAAGCATTG
GACGCCCACTGCCAGGAAGGAAGAATATAATCCTGTCATCACAGCCGTCCACGGACGATAGAGTCACTTG
GGTAAAATCCGTTGACGAAGCCATAGCTGCCTGTGGTGATGTGCCTGAGATAATGGTAATAGGAGGAGGG
CGGGTAATCGAACAATTTCTGCCTAAAGCCCAGAAGCTGTACCTTACCCATATTGACGCGGAAGTAGAGG
GCGACACACATTTCCCAGATTATGAGCCAGATGATTGGGAGAGCGTTTTCTCCGAATTTCATGATGCAGA
CGCCCAGAATAGCCACAGCTACTGCTTTGAAATATTGGAGCGCCGATGAAGCTAGCGAATTCGAATTTAA
ATCGGCCTCGACTGTGCCTTCTAGTTGCCAGCCATCTGTTGTTTGCCCCTCCCCCGTGCCTTCCTTGACC
CTGGAAGGTGCCACTCCCACTGTCCTTTCCTAATAAAATGAGGAAATTGCATCGCATTGTCTGAGTAGGT
GTCATTCTATTCTGGGGGGTGGGGTGGGGCAGGACAGCAAGGGGGAGGATTGGGAAGACAATAGCAGGCA
TGCTGGGGACGCGGCCGCAATTTAACGCGAATTAATTCTGTGGAATGTGTGTCAGTTAGGGTGTGGAAAG
TCCCCAGGCTCCCCAGCAGGCAGAAGTATGCAAAGCATGCATCTCAATTAGTCAGCAACCAGGTGTGGAA
AGTCCCCAGGCTCCCCAGCAGGCAGAAGTATGCAAAGCATGCATCTCAATTAGTCAGCAACCATAGTCCC
GCCCCTAACTCCGCCCATCCCGCCCCTAACTCCGCCCAGTTCCGCCCATTCTCCGCCCCATGGCTGACTA
ATTTTTTTTATTTATGCAGAGGCCGAGGCCGCCTCTGCCTCTGAGCTATTCCAGAAGTAGTGAGGAGGCT
TTTTTGGAGGCCTAGGCTTTTGCAAAAAGCTCCCGGGAGCTTGTATATCCATTTTCGGATCTGATCAGCA
CGTGTTGACAATTAATCATCGGCATAGTATATCGGCATAGTATAATACGACAAGGTGAGGAACTAAACCA
TGGCCAAGTTGACCAGTGCCGTTCCGGTGCTCACCGCGCGCGACGTCGCCGGAGCGGTCGAGTTCTGGAC
CGACCGGCTCGGGTTCTCCCGGGACTTCGTGGAGGACGACTTCGCCGGTGTGGTCCGGGACGACGTGACC
CTGTTCATCAGCGCGGTCCAGGACCAGGTGGTGCCGGACAACACCCTGGCCTGGGTGTGGGTGCGCGGCC
TGGACGAGCTGTACGCCGAGTGGTCGGAGGTCGTGTCCACGAACTTCCGGGACGCCTCCGGGCCGGCCAT
GACCGAGATCGGCGAGCAGCCGTGGGGGCGGGAGTTCGCCCTGCGCGACCCGGCCGGCAACTGCGTGCAC
TTCGTGGCCGAGGAGCAGGACTGAGTCGACAATCAACCTCTGGATTACAAAATTTGTGAAAGATTGACTG
GTATTCTTAACTATGTTGCTCCTTTTACGCTATGTGGATACGCTGCTTTAATGCCTTTGTATCATGCGTT
AACTAAACTTGTTTATTGCAGCTTATAATGGTTACAAATAAAGCAATAGCATCACAAATTTCACAAATAA
AGCATTTTTTTCACTGCATTCTAGTTGTGGTTTGTCCAAACTCATCAATGTATCTTATCATGTCTGGAAT
TGACTCAAATGATGTCAATTAGTCTATCAGAAGCTCATCTGGTCTCCCTTCCGGGGGACAAGACATCCCT
GTTTAATATTTAAACAGCAGTGTTCCCAAACTGGGTTCTTATATCCCTTGCTCTGGTCAACCAGGTTGCA
GGGTTTCCTGTCCTCACAGGAACGAAGTCCCTAAAGAAACAGTGGCAGCCAGGTTTAGCCCCGGAATTGA
CTGGATTCCTTTTTTAGGGCCCATTGGTATGGCTTTTTCCCCGTATCCCCCCAGGTGTCTGCAGGCTCAA
AGAGCAGCGAGAAGCGTTCAGAGGAAAGCGATCCCGTGCCACCTTCCCCGTGCCCGGGCTGTCCCCGCAC
GCTGCCGGCTCGGGGATGCGGGGGGAGCGCCGGACCGGAGCGGAGCCCCGGGCGGCTCGCTGCTGCCCCC
TAGCGGGGGAGGGACGTAATTACATCCCTGGGGGCTTTGGGGGGGGGCTGTCCCTGATATCTATAACAAG
AAAATATATATATAATAAGTTATCACGTAAGTAGAACATGAAATAACAATATAATTATCGTATGAGTTAA
ATCTTAAAAGTCACGTAAAAGATAATCATGCGTCATTTTGACTCACGCGGTCGTTATAGTTCAAAATCAG
TGACACTTACCGCATTGACAAGCACGCCTCACGGGAGCTCCAAGCGGCGACTGAGATGTCCTAAATGCAC
AGCGACGGATTCGCGCTATTTAGAAAGAGAGAGCAATATTTCAAGAATGCATGCGTCAATTTTACGCAGA
CTATCTTTCTAGGGTTAATCTAGCTGCATCAGGATCATATCGTCGGGTCTTTTTTCCGGCTCAGTCATCG
CCCAAGCTGGCGCTATCTGGGCATCGGGGAGGAAGAAGCCCGTGCCTTTTCCCGCGAGGTTGAAGCGGCA
TGGAAAGAGTTTGCCGAGGATGACTGCTGCTGCATTGACGTTGAGCGAAAACGCACGTTTACCATGATGA
TTCGGGAAGGTGTGGCCATGCACGCCTTTAACGGTGAACTGTTCGTTCAGGCCACCTGGGATACCAGTTC
GTCGCGGCTTTTCCGGACACAGTTCCGGATGGTCAGCCCGAAGCGCATCAGCAACCCGAACAATACCGGC
GACAGCCGGAACTGCCGTGCCGGTGTGCAGATTAATGACAGCGGTGCGGCGCTGGGATATTACGTCAGCG
AGGACGGGTATCCTGGCTGGATGCCGCAGAAATGGACATGGATACCCCGTGAGTTACCCGGCGGGCGCGC
TTGGCGTAATCATGGTCATAGCTGTTTCCTGTGTGAAATTGTTATCCGCTCACAATTCCACACAACATAC
GAGCCGGAAGCATAAAGTGTAAAGCCTGGGGTGCCTAATGAGTGAGCTAACTCACATTAATTGCGTTGCG
CTCACTGCCCGCTTTCCAGTCGGGAAACCTGTCGTGCCAGCTGCATTAATGAATCGGCCAACGCGCGGGG
AGAGGCGGTTTGCGTATTGGGCGCTCTTCCGCTTCCTCGCTCACTGACTCGCTGCGCTCGGTCGTTCGGC
TGCGGCGAGCGGTATCAGCTCACTCAAAGGCGGTAATACGGTTATCCACAGAATCAGGGGATAACGCAGG
AAAGAACATGTGAGCAAAAGGCCAGCAAAAGGCCAGGAACCGTAAAAAGGCCGCGTTGCTGGCGTTTTTC
CATAGGCTCCGCCCCCCTGACGAGCATCACAAAAATCGACGCTCAAGTCAGAGGTGGCGAAACCCGACAG
GACTATAAAGATACCAGGCGTTTCCCCCTGGAAGCTCCCTCGTGCGCTCTCCTGTTCCGACCCTGCCGCT
TACCGGATACCTGTCCGCCTTTCTCCCTTCGGGAAGCGTGGCGCTTTCTCATAGCTCACGCTGTAGGTAT
CTCAGTTCGGTGTAGGTCGTTCGCTCCAAGCTGGGCTGTGTGCACGAACCCCCCGTTCAGCCCGACCGCT
GCGCCTTATCCGGTAACTATCGTCTTGAGTCCAACCCGGTAAGACACGACTTATCGCCACTGGCAGCAGC
CACTGGTAACAGGATTAGCAGAGCGAGGTATGTAGGCGGTGCTACAGAGTTCTTGAAGTGGTGGCCTAAC
TACGGCTACACTAGAAGAACAGTATTTGGTATCTGCGCTCTGCTGAAGCCAGTTACCTTCGGAAAAAGAG
TTGGTAGCTCTTGATCCGGCAAACAAACCACCGCTGGTAGCGGTGGTTTTTTTGTTTGCAAGCAGCAGAT
TACGCGCAGAAAAAAAGGATCTCAAGAAGATCCTTTGATCTTTTCTACGGGGTCTGACGCTCAGTGGAAC
GAAAACTCACGTTAAGGGATTTTGGTCATGAGATTATCAAAAAGGATCTTCACCTAGATCCTTTTAAATT
AAAAATGAAGTTTTAAATCAATCTAAAGTATATATGAGTAAACTTGGTCTGACAGTTACCAATGCTTAAT
CAGTGAGGCACCTATCTCAGCGATCTGTCTATTTCGTTCATCCATAGTTGCCTGACTCCCCGTCGTGTAG
ATAACTACGATACGGGAGGGCTTACCATCTGGCCCCAGTGCTGCAATGATACCGCGAGACCCACGCTCAC
CGGCTCCAGATTTATCAGCAATAAACCAGCCAGCCGGAAGGGCCGAGCGCAGAAGTGGTCCTGCAACTTT
ATCCGCCTCCATCCAGTCTATTAATTGTTGCCGGGAAGCTAGAGTAAGTAGTTCGCCAGTTAATAGTTTG
CGCAACGTTGTTGCCATTGCTACAGGCATCGTGGTGTCACGCTCGTCGTTTGGTATGGCTTCATTCAGCT
CCGGTTCCCAACGATCAAGGCGAGTTACATGATCCCCCATGTTGTGCAAAAAAGCGGTTAGCTCCTTCGG
TCCTCCGATCGTTGTCAGAAGTAAGTTGGCCGCAGTGTTATCACTCATGGTTATGGCAGCACTGCATAAT
TCTCTTACTGTCATGCCATCCGTAAGATGCTTTTCTGTGACTGGTGAGTACTCAACCAAGTCATTCTGAG
AATAGTGTATGCGGCGACCGAGTTGCTCTTGCCCGGCGTCAATACGGGATAATACCGCGCCACATAGCAG
AACTTTAAAAGTGCTCATCATTGGAAAACGTTCTTCGGGGCGAAAACTCTCAAGGATCTTACCGCTGTTG
AGATCCAGTTCGATGTAACCCACTCGTGCACCCAACTGATCTTCAGCATCTTTTACTTTCACCAGCGTTT
CTGGGTGAGCAAAAACAGGAAGGCAAAATGCCGCAAAAAAGGGAATAAGGGCGACACGGAAATGTTGAAT
ACTCAT
